>Addgene plasmid #64623 | Notch3 intracellular domain-pcw107-V5 | depositor partial sequence | sequence record 108692 | Depositor Insert Sequence
ATGGTGGCCCGGCGCAAGCGCGAGCACAGCACCCTCTGGTTCCCTGAGGGCTTCTCACTGCACAAGGACG
TGGCCTCTGGTCACAAGGGCCGGCGGGAACCCGTGGGCCAGGACGCGCTGGGCATGAAGAACATGGCCAA
GGGTGAGAGCCTGATGGGGGAGGTGGCCACAGACTGGATGGACACAGAGTGCCCAGAGGCCAAGCGGCTA
AAGGTAGAGGAGCCAGGCATGGGGGCTGAGGAGGCTGTGGATTGCCGTCAGTGGACTCAACACCATCTGG
TTACTGCTGACATCCGCGTGGCACCAGCCATGGCACTGACACCACCACAGGGCGACGCAGATGCTGATGG
CATGGATGTCAATGTGCGTGGCCCAGATGGCTTCACCCCGCTAATGCTGGCTTCCTTCTGTGGGGGGGCT
CTGGAGCCAATGCCAACTGAAGAGGATGAGGCAGATGACACATCAGCTAGCATCATCTCCGACCTGATCT
GCCAGGGGGCTCAGCTTGGGGCACGGACTGACCGTACTGGCGAGACTGCTTTGCACCTGGCTGCCCGTTA
TGCCCGTGCTGATGCAGCCAAGCGGCTGCTGGATGCTGGGGCAGACACCAATGCCCAGGACCACTCAGGC
CGCACTCCCCTGCACACAGCTGTCACAGCCGATGCCCAGGGTGTCTTCCAGATTCTCATCCGAAACCGCT
CTACAGACTTGGATGCCCGCATGGCAGATGGCTCAACGGCACTGATCCTGGCGGCCCGCCTGGCAGTAGA
GGGCATGGTGGAAGAGCTCATCGCCAGCCATGCTGATGTCAATGCTGTGGATGAGCTTGGGAAATCAGCC
TTACACTGGGCTGCGGCTGTGAACAACGTGGAAGCCACTTTGGCCCTGCTCAAAAATGGAGCCAATAAGG
ACATGCAGGATAGCAAGGAGGAGACCCCCCTATTCCTGGCCGCCCGCGAGGGCAGCTATGAGGCTGCCAA
GCTGCTGTTGGACCACTTTGCCAACCGTGAGATCACCGACCACCTGGACAGGCTGCCGCGGGACGTAGCC
CAGGAGAGACTGCACCAGGACATCGTGCGCTTGCTGGATCAACCCAGTGGGCCCCGCAGCCCCCCCGGTC
CCCACGGCCTGGGGCCTCTGCTCTGTCCTCCAGGGGCCTTCCTCCCTGGCCTCAAAGCGGCACAGTCGGG
GTCCAAGAAGAGCAGGAGGCCCCCCGGGAAGGCGGGGCTGGGGCCGCAGGGGCCCCGGGGGCGGGGCAAG
AAGCTGACGCTGGCCTGCCCGGGCCCCCTGGCTGACAGCTCGGTCACGCTGTCGCCCGTGGACTCGCTGG
ACTCCCCGCGGCCTTTCGGTGGGCCCCCTGCTTCCCCTGGTGGCTTCCCCCTTGAGGGGCCCTATGCAGC
TGCCACTGCCACTGCAGTGTCTCTGGCACAGCTTGGTGGCCCAGGCCGGGCGGGTCTAGGGCGCCAGCCC
CCTGGAGGATGTGTACTCAGCCTGGGCCTGCTGAACCCTGTGGCTGTGCCCCTCGATTGGGCCCGGCTGC
CCCCACCTGCCCCTCCAGGCCCCTCGTTCCTGCTGCCACTGGCGCCGGGACCCCAGCTGCTCAACCCAGG
GACCCCCGTCTCCCCGCAGGAGCGGCCCCCGCCTTACCTGGCAGTCCCAGGACATGGCGAGGAGTACCCG
GCGGCTGGGGCACACAGCAGCCCCCCAAAGGCCCGCTTCCTGCGGGTTCCCAGTGAGCACCCTTACCTGA
CCCCATCCCCCGAATCCCCTGAGCACTGGGCCAGCCCCTCACCTCCCTCCCTCTCAGACTGGTCCGAATC
CACGCCTAGCCCAGCCACTGCCACTGGGGCCATGGCCACCACCACTGGGGCACTGCCTGCCCAGCCACTT
CCCTTGTCTGTTCCCAGCTCCCTTGCTCAGGCCCAGACCCAGCTGGGGCCCCAGCCGGAAGTTACCCCCA
AGAGGCAAGTGTTGGCCTGA
