>Addgene plasmid #64623 | Notch3 intracellular domain-pcw107-V5 | addgene partial sequence | sequence record 110707 | hPGK-F 5'-GTGTTCCGCATTCTGCAAG-3'
TCACCGACCTCTCTCCCCAGGGGCTAGCATCGATGGATCAACAAGTTTGTACAAAAAAGTTGGCCCAGGC
GGCGGCGGCACCATGGTGGCCCGGCGCAAGCGCGAGCACAGCACCCTCTGGTTCCCTGAGGGCTTCTCAC
TGCACAAGGACGTGGCCTCTGGTCACAAGGGCCGGCGGGAACCCGTGGGCCAGGACGCGCTGGGCATGAA
GAACATGGCCAAGGGTGAGAGCCTGATGGGGGAGGTGGCCACAGACTGGATGGACACAGAGTGCCCAGAG
GCCAAGCGGCTAAAGGTAGAGGAGCCAGGCATGGGGGCTGAGGAGGCTGTGGATTGCCGTCAGTGGACTC
AACACCATCTGGTTACTGCTGACATCCGCGTGGCACCAGCCATGGCACTGACACCACCACAGGGCGACGC
AGATGCTGATGGCATGGATGTCAATGTGCGTGGCCCAGATGGCTTCACCCCGCTAATGCTGGCTTCCTTC
TGTGGGGGGGCTCTGGAGCCAATGCCAACTGAAGAGGATGAGGCAGATGACACATCAGCTAGCATCATCT
CCGACCTGATCTGCCAGGGGGCTCAGCTTGGGGCACGGACTGACCGTACTGGCGAGACTGCTTTGCACCT
GGCTGCCCGTTATGCCCGTGCTGATGCAG
