>Addgene plasmid #64623 | Notch3 intracellular domain-pcw107-V5 | addgene partial sequence | sequence record 133264 | WPRE-R 5'-CATAGCGTAAAAGGAGCAACA-3'
AATTTTGTAATCCAGAGGTTGATTGTCGACTTAACGCGGTCATTACTACGTAGAATCGAGACCGAGGAGA
GGGTTAGGGATAGGCTTACCACCGGTAACCACTTTGTACAAGAAAGTTGGCAAGGCCAACACTTGCCTCT
TGGGGGTAACTTCCGGCTGGGGCCCCAGCTGGGTCTGGGCCTGAGCAAGGGAGCTGGGAACAGACAAGGG
AAGTGGCTGGGCAGGCAGTGCCCCAGTGGTGGTGGCCATGGCCCCAGTGGCAGTGGCTGGGCTAGGCGTG
GATTCGGACCAGTCTGAGAGGGAGGGAGGTGAGGGGCTGGCCCAGTGCTCAGGGGATTCGGGGGATGGGG
TCAGGTAAGGGTGCTCACTGGGAACCCGCAGGAAGCGGGCCTTTGGGGGGCTGCTGTGTGCCCCAGCCGC
CGGGTACTCCTCGCCATGTCCTGGGACTGCCAGGTAAGGCGGGGGCCGCTCCTGCGGGGAGACGGGGGTC
CCTGGGTTGAGCAGCTGGGGTCCCGGCGCCAGTGGCAGCAGGAACGAGGGGCCTGGAGGGGCAGGTGGGG
GCAGCCGGGCCCAATCGAGGGGCACAGCCACAGGGTTCAGCAGGCCCAGGCTGAGTACACATCCTCCAGG
GGGCTGGCGCCCTAGACCCGCCCGGCCTGGGCCACCAAGCTGTGCCAGAGACACTGCAGTGGCAGTGGCA
GCTGCATAGGGCCCCTCAAGGGGGAAGCCACCAGGGGAAGCAGGGGGCCCACCGAAAGGCCGCGGGGAGT
CCAGCGAGTCCACGGGCGACAGCGTGACCGAGCTGTCAGCCAGGGGGCCCGGGCAGGCCAGCGTCAGCTT
CTTGCCCCGCCCCCGGGGCCCCTGCGGCCCCAGCCCCGCCTTCCCGGGGGGCCTCCTGCTCTTCTTGGAC
CCCGACTGTGCCGCTTTGAGGCCAGGGAGGAAGGCCCCTGGAGGACAGAGCAGAGGCCCCAGGCCGTGGG
GACCGGGGGGGCTGCGGGGCCCACTGGGTTGATCCAGCA
