[The description below was written by a language model from this plasmid's Addgene catalogue record.]
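Description:
Notch3 intracellular domain-pcw107-V5 is a lentiviral expression plasmid built on the pcw107 (V5) backbone, which is about 9.2 kb without insert. It is propagated in bacteria under ampicillin selection and carries a puromycin marker for selecting transduced mammalian cells. The record gives no feature table, so the origin of replication, the LTR and packaging elements, and the promoter driving puromycin resistance are not specified. Use of a WPRE-directed reverse sequencing primer suggests that a woodchuck post-transcriptional regulatory element, which normally enhances transcript expression, lies downstream of the insert.

The payload is a roughly 2 kb fragment of human NOTCH3 encoding only the intracellular domain, introduced by Gateway recombination. The Notch intracellular domain is the portion normally released by receptor cleavage to act in the nucleus, so expressing it alone is a standard way to activate Notch signalling independently of ligand. Transcription is driven by the PGK promoter, a moderate-strength constitutive promoter, consistent with the stated aim of achieving physiological rather than strongly overexpressed levels after lentiviral delivery. The backbone supplies a C-terminal V5 epitope tag for detection. A short four-nucleotide barcode sits 17 nucleotides upstream of the coding start. The depositors note an A1757T change relative to reference sequences, inherited from the source clone from which part of this plasmid was derived and not known to affect function. The associated publication concerns the systematic identification of signalling pathways that can confer resistance to anticancer drugs, so the plasmid appears to serve as the Notch3 pathway-activating construct in that kind of study.
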