Addgene plasmid #64623: Notch3 intracellular domain-pcw107-V5
Purpose: when used to produce lentivirus, express physiological levels of insert
Depositing lab: David Sabatini & Kris Wood. Depositing organization: Whitehead Institute for Biomedical Research. Publication: Systematic identification of signaling pathways with potential to confer anticancer drug resistance. Martz CA, Ottina KA, Singleton KR, Jasper JS, Wardell SE, Peraza-Penton A, Anderson GR, Winter PS, Wang T, Alley HM, Kwong LN, Cooper ZA, Tetzlaff M, Chen PL, Rathmell JC, Flaherty KT, Wargo JA, McDonnell DP, Sabatini DM, Wood KC. Sci Signal. 2014 Dec 23;7(357):ra121. doi: 10.1126/scisignal.aaa1877. PubMed 25538079.
Backbone
  Vector backbone: pcw107 (V5)
  Backbone manufacturer: John Doench/Kathleen Ottina
  Backbone size w/o insert (bp): 9240
  Vector type: Lentiviral
  Selectable markers: Puromycin
Growth in bacteria
  Bacterial resistance: Ampicillin, 100 μg/mL
  Growth temperature: 37°C
  Growth strain: Stbl3
  Copy number: Unknown
Gene/Insert
  Gene/Insert name: NOTCH3 (alt name: NM_000435.2)
  Species: H. sapiens (human)
  Insert size (bp): 1980
  Mutation: intracellular domain *
  Entrez Gene: NOTCH3 (a.k.a. CADASIL, CADASIL1, CASIL, IMF2, LMNS)
  Promoter: PGK
  Tag / fusion protein: V5 (C terminal on backbone)
  Cloning method: Gateway Cloning
  Sequencing primers: 5′ hPGK-F; 3′ WPRE-R
Resource information
  A portion of this plasmid was derived from a plasmid made by: Nicholas Gaiano (Addgene plasmid # 26894)
Terms and licenses: Academic/Nonprofit Terms; Industry Terms: Not Available to Industry
Depositor comments: CCAG (N-term barcode, 17 nt upstream of CDS start). Working name: CTK-H2-V5 *Addgene sequence shows that there is an A1757T mutation in Notch3 relative to NCBI sequences. This mutation was in the original Gaiano lab clone and is not known to affect function.
How to cite: Notch3 intracellular domain-pcw107-V5 was a gift from David Sabatini & Kris Wood (Addgene plasmid # 64623 ; http://n2t.net/addgene:64623 ; RRID:Addgene_64623)
